>Addgene plasmid #195040 | his3MX6-ins3 | addgene full sequence | sequence record 384243 | Addgene NGS Result
CTATAGAACGCGGCCGCCAGCTGAAGCTTCGTACGCTGCAGGTCGACGGATCCCCGGGTTAATTAAGAAA
AGAAATATAGTCTTCAAGGTTATATTATACAGGTTTATATATTATTGGCGCGCCAGATCTGTTTAGCTTG
CCTCGTCCCCGCCGGGTCACCCGGCCAGCGACATGGAGGCCCAGAATACCCTCCTTGACAGTCTTGACGT
GCGCAGCTCAGGGGCATGATGTGACTGTCGCCCGTACATTTAGCCCATACATCCCCATGTATAATCATTT
GCATCCATACATTTTGATGGCCGCACGGCGCGAAGCAAAAATTACGGCTCCTCGCTGCAGACCTGCGAGC
AGGGAAACGCTCCCCTCACAGACGCGTTGAATTGTCCCCACGCCGCGCCCCTGTAGAGAAATATAAAAGG
TTAGGATTTGCCACTGAGGTTCTTCTTTCATATACTTCCTTTTAAAATCTTGCTAGGATACAGTTCTCAC
ATCACATCCGAACATAAACAACCATGGCAGAACCAGCCCAAAAAAAGCAAAAACAAACTGTTCAGGAGCG
CAAGGCGTTTATCTCCCGTATCACTAATGAAACTAAAATTCAAATCGCTATTTCGCTGAATGGTGGTTAT
ATTCAAATAAAAGATTCGATTCTTCCTGCAAAGAAGGATGACGATGTAGCTTCCCAAGCTACTCAGTCAC
AGGTCATCGATATTCACACAGGTGTTGGCTTTTTGGATCATATGATCCATGCGTTGGCAAAACACTCTGG
TTGGTCTCTTATTGTTGAATGTATTGGTGACCTGCACATTGACGATCACCATACTACCGAAGATTGCGGT
ATCGCATTAGGGCAAGCGTTCAAAGAAGCAATGGGTGCTGTCCGTGGTGTAAAAAGATTCGGTACTGGGT
TCGCACCATTGGATGAGGCGCTATCACGTGCCGTAGTCGATTTATCTAGTAGACCATTTGCTGTAATCGA
CCTTGGATTGAAGAGAGAGATGATTGGTGATTTATCCACTGAAATGATTCCACACTTTTTGGAAAGTTTC
GCGGAGGCGGCCAGAATTACTTTGCATGTTGATTGTCTGAGAGGTTTCAACGATCACCACAGAAGTGAGA
GTGCGTTCAAGGCTTTGGCTGTTGCCATAAGAGAAGCTATTTCTAGCAATGGCACCAATGACGTTCCCTC
AACCAAAGGTGTTTTGATGTGATCAGTACTGACAATAAAAAGATTCTTGTTTTCAAGAACTTGTCATTTG
TATAGTTTTTTTATATTGTAGTTGTTCTATTTTAATCAAATGTTAGCGTGATTTATATTTTTTTTCGCCT
CGACATCATCTGCCCAGATGCGAAGTTAAGTGCGCAGAAAGTAATATCATGCGTCAATCGTATGTGAATG
CTGGTCGCTATACTGCTGTCGATTCGATACTAACGCCGCCATCCAACAGGCCCCTTTTCCTTTGTCGATA
TCATGTAATTAGTTATGTCACGCTTACATTCACGCCCTCCCCCCACATCCGCTCTAACCGAAAAGGAAGG
AGTTAGACAACCTGAAGTCTAGGTCCCTATTTATTTTTTTATAGTTATGTTAGTATTAAGAACGTTATTT
ATATTTCAAATTTTTCTTTTTTTTCTGTACAAACGCGTGTACGCATGTAACATTATAGTTTAAACGAGCT
CGAATTCATCGATGATATCAGATCCACTAGTGGCCTATGCGGCCGCGGATCTGCCGGTCTCCCTATAGTG
AGTCGTATTAATTTCGATAAGCCAGGTTAACCTGCATTAATGAATCGGCCAACGCGCGGGGAGAGGCGGT
TTGCGTATTGGGCGCTCTTCCGCTTCCTCGCTCACTGACTCGCTGCGCTCGGTCGTTCGGCTGCGGCGAG
CGGTATCAGCTCACTCAAAGGCGGTAATACGGTTATCCACAGAATCAGGGGATAACGCAGGAAAGAACAT
GTGAGCAAAAGGCCAGCAAAAGGCCAGGAACCGTAAAAAGGCCGCGTTGCTGGCGTTTTTCCATAGGCTC
CGCCCCCCTGACGAGCATCACAAAAATCGACGCTCAAGTCAGAGGTGGCGAAACCCGACAGGACTATAAA
GATACCAGGCGTTTCCCCCTGGAAGCTCCCTCGTGCGCTCTCCTGTTCCGACCCTGCCGCTTACCGGATA
CCTGTCCGCCTTTCTCCCTTCGGGAAGCGTGGCGCTTTCTCATAGCTCACGCTGTAGGTATCTCAGTTCG
GTGTAGGTCGTTCGCTCCAAGCTGGGCTGTGTGCACGAACCCCCCGTTCAGCCCGACCGCTGCGCCTTAT
CCGGTAACTATCGTCTTGAGTCCAACCCGGTAAGACACGACTTATCGCCACTGGCAGCAGCCACTGGTAA
CAGGATTAGCAGAGCGAGGTATGTAGGCGGTGCTACAGAGTTCTTGAAGTGGTGGCCTAACTACGGCTAC
ACTAGAAGAACAGTATTTGGTATCTGCGCTCTGCTGAAGCCAGTTACCTTCGGAAAAAGAGTTGGTAGCT
CTTGATCCGGCAAACAAACCACCGCTGGTAGCGGTGGTTTTTTTGTTTGCAAGCAGCAGATTACGCGCAG
AAAAAAAGGATCTCAAGAAGATCCTTTGATCTTTTCTACGGGGTCTGACGCTCAGTGGAACGAAAACTCA
CGTTAAGGGATTTTGGTCATGAGATTATCAAAAAGGATCTTCACCTAGATCCTTTTAAATTAAAAATGAA
GTTTTAAATCAATCTAAAGTATATATGAGTAAACTTGGTCTGACAGTTACCAATGCTTAATCAGTGAGGC
ACCTATCTCAGCGATCTGTCTATTTCGTTCATCCATAGTTGCCTGACTCCCCGTCGTGTAGATAACTACG
ATACGGGAGGGCTTACCATCTGGCCCCAGTGCTGCAATGATACCGCGAGACCCACGCTCACCGGCTCCAG
ATTTATCAGCAATAAACCAGCCAGCCGGAAGGGCCGAGCGCAGAAGTGGTCCTGCAACTTTATCCGCCTC
CATCCAGTCTATTAATTGTTGCCGGGAAGCTAGAGTAAGTAGTTCGCCAGTTAATAGTTTGCGCAACGTT
GTTGCCATTGCTACAGGCATCGTGGTGTCACGCTCGTCGTTTGGTATGGCTTCATTCAGCTCCGGTTCCC
AACGATCAAGGCGAGTTACATGATCCCCCATGTTGTGCAAAAAAGCGGTTAGCTCCTTCGGTCCTCCGAT
CGTTGTCAGAAGTAAGTTGGCCGCAGTGTTATCACTCATGGTTATGGCAGCACTGCATAATTCTCTTACT
GTCATGCCATCCGTAAGATGCTTTTCTGTGACTGGTGAGTACTCAACCAAGTCATTCTGAGAATAGTGTA
TGCGGCGACCGAGTTGCTCTTGCCCGGCGTCAATACGGGATAATACCGCGCCACATAGCAGAACTTTAAA
AGTGCTCATCATTGGAAAACGTTCTTCGGGGCGAAAACTCTCAAGGATCTTACCGCTGTTGAGATCCAGT
TCGATGTAACCCACTCGTGCACCCAACTGATCTTCAGCATCTTTTACTTTCACCAGCGTTTCTGGGTGAG
CAAAAACAGGAAGGCAAAATGCCGCAAAAAAGGGAATAAGGGCGACACGGAAATGTTGAATACTCATACT
CTTCCTTTTTCAATATTATTGAAGCATTTATCAGGGTTATTGTCTCATGAGCGGATACATATTTGAATGT
ATTTAGAAAAATAAACAAATAGGGGTTCCGCGCACATTTCCCCGAAAAGTGCCACCTGACGTCTAAGAAA
CCATTATTATCATGACATTAACCTATAAAAATAGGCGTATCACGAGGCCCTTTCGTCTCGCGCGTTTCGG
TGATGACGGTGAAAACCTCTGACACATGCAGCTCCCGGAGACGGTCACAGCTTGTCTGTAAGCGGATGCC
GGGAGCAGACAAGCCCGTCAGGGCGCGTCAGCGGGTGTTGGCGGGTGTCGGGGCTGGCTTAACTATGCGG
CATCAGAGCAGATTGTACTGAGAGTGCACCATATGGACATATTGTCGTTAGAACGCGGCTACAATTAATA
CATAACCTTATGTATCATACACATACGATTTAGGTGACA
Features (pLannotate 1.2.2; 12 found; start..end, strand, type, name):
    170..513     +  promoter       TEF promoter: Ashbya gossypii TEF promoter
    556..1209    +  CDS            HIS3: HIS7_YEAST - Experimental evidence at protein level: Swiss-Prot protein existence level 1. From Saccharomyces cerevisiae (strain ATCC 204508 / S288c) (Baker's yeast).
   1218..1415    +  terminator     TEF terminator: Ashbya gossypii TEF terminator
   1471..1667    +  terminator     CYC1 terminator (fragment): S. cerevisiae CYC1; transcription terminator for CYC1
   1742..1760    -  promoter       T7 promoter: promoter for bacteriophage T7 RNA polymerase
   1782..1835    -  CDS            lacI (fragment): lac repressor; lacI; The lac repressor binds to the lac operator to inhibit transcription in E. coli. This inhibition can be relieved by adding lactose or isopropyl-β-D-thiogalactopyranoside (IPTG).
   2018..2606    -  rep_origin     ori: high-copy-number ColE1/pMB1/pBR322/pUC origin of replication
   2777..3637    -  CDS            AmpR: β-lactamase; bla; confers resistance to ampicillin, carbenicillin, and related antibiotics
   3638..3742    -  promoter       AmpR promoter: bla
   3837..3872    +  CDS            rop (fragment): Rop protein, which maintains plasmids at low copy number; rop
   3974..4025    +  misc_feature   bom (fragment): basis of mobility region from pBR322
   4088..7       +  promoter       SP6 promoter (across the origin): promoter for bacteriophage SP6 RNA polymerase
