[The description below was written by a language model from this plasmid's Addgene catalogue record and pLannotate feature annotations shown in this document.]
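Description:
his3MX6-ins3 is a 4.1 kb yeast genomic targeting plasmid derived from the pFA6a series. It serves as a template source for a histidine-prototrophy selection cassette rather than as a replicating yeast vector; no yeast origin or centromere is annotated. In E. coli it is maintained through a high-copy ColE1/pUC-type origin and an ampicillin resistance gene (β-lactamase with its own promoter). Short fragments of lacI, rop and bom in the backbone are vestigial remnants. SP6 and T7 promoters flank the insert and are listed as sequencing primer sites.

The roughly 1.6 kb insert, assembled by Gibson cloning, consists of the S. cerevisiae DEG1 terminator, the Ashbya gossypii TEF promoter, the S. pombe his5+ coding sequence, the A. gossypii TEF terminator and the S. cerevisiae CYC1 terminator. The his5+ gene complements S. cerevisiae his3 mutations, allowing selection of integrants. The automated annotation labels this ORF as a HIS3 homologue by protein similarity. It detects the CYC1 terminator only as a fragment and does not call tDEG1, which would lie upstream of the TEF promoter according to the catalogue order.

The outer terminators insulate the cassette. According to the depositor, the promoter in standard MX cassettes can drive bidirectional transcription that reads into adjacent loci and interferes with expression of neighbouring genes. Flanking the marker with tDEG1 and tCYC1 is intended to stop such transcripts. The plasmid can therefore replace the original pFA6a marker plasmids for targeted deletions or insertions without off-target disruption of genes next to the insertion site. The depositor comments mention amplification of a KanMX cassette from pFA6a-kanMX6, but the marker recorded and annotated here is his5+.
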