Addgene plasmid #195040: his3MX6-ins3
Purpose: pFA6a derived selection cassette flanked with transcription terminators (tDEG1/tCYC1), allows genome modification without disruption of insertion neighboring genes by transcription interference
Depositing lab: Gloria Brar. Depositing organization: University of California, Berkeley. Publication: Bidirectional promoter activity from expression cassettes can drive off-target repression of neighboring gene translation. Powers EN, Chan C, Doron-Mandel E, Llacsahuanga Allcca L, Kim Kim J, Jovanovic M, Brar GA. Elife. 2022 Dec 12;11:e81086. doi: 10.7554/eLife.81086. PubMed 36503721.
Backbone
  Vector backbone: pFA6a
  Backbone size w/o insert (bp): 2458
  Total vector size (bp): 4099
  Vector type: yeast genomic targeting
  Selectable markers: HIS3
Growth in bacteria
  Bacterial resistance: Ampicillin, 100 μg/mL
  Growth temperature: 37°C
  Growth strain: DH5alpha
  Copy number: Unknown
Gene/Insert
  Gene/Insert name: His5+ (alt names: HIS3 selection cassette; S. pombe His5 complements S. cerevisiae his3)
  Species: S. cerevisiae (budding yeast), S. pombe (fission yeast); A. gossypii
  Insert size (bp): 1641
  Tag / fusion protein: S. cerevisiae DEG1 terminator, A. gossypii TEF promoter, His5+, A. gossypii TEF terminator, S. cerevisiae CYC1 terminator
  Cloning method: Gibson Cloning
  Sequencing primers: 5′ SP6; 3′ T7
Resource information
  A portion of this plasmid was derived from a plasmid made by: Longtine et al., 1998
Terms and licenses: Academic/Nonprofit Terms; Industry Terms: Not Available to Industry
Depositor comments: This plasmid can be used in place of the original pFA6a series to introduce targeted mutation by selectable marker insertion in yeast while preventing off-target disruption of insertion neighboring genes caused by cassette promoter driven transcription interference. For more information regarding these plasmids see our article (Powers et al., eLife 2022) "Bidirectional promoter activity from expression cassettes can drive off-target repression of neighboring gene translation" The backbone and KanMX cassette was amplified from pFA6a-kanMX6 (Longtine et al., 1998), the tDEG1 and tCYC1 sequences were amplified from S. cerevisiae gDNA.
How to cite: his3MX6-ins3 was a gift from Gloria Brar (Addgene plasmid # 195040 ; http://n2t.net/addgene:195040 ; RRID:Addgene_195040)
